>Addgene plasmid #34254 | KHBD00099 | depositor partial sequence | sequence record 40821 | KHBD00099 sequence 1131 bps
ATGCCCGAGTACATGTTGTGCCGAATCTGCTTGACAGAGGACATCAACTCGGAGGCGATGGCGCCCCTGT
TCGATGACAACGACGCCCAGTGCCGGGAGCTGGTGCGCAAGATTGAAGAAGTGGGCAGCATAAAGCTGGT
GCCGCTGCAGAACATCCCCAGTATGTTGTGCTACAGCTGCGTGGAGCGACTGACCAGTGCCCACAAGTTC
CGGGAGCTTTGCCAGGAGAGCGAGCGCACATTTGCCACCAATGTAGTCAAGGCCGAGATGAAGTCGGAGC
CAACGGACGAGGTGCCGCACGTAGTGGCTGACAACATTGAGTACATCTACGAATCGGCCAACGACTTCAT
CGACGGTGTCGAGGATGACATCGGAATGGAGAACATCATGGAGGAGCCCCTGGAGGATGGTGTCGGGGAA
ACGTCGCAGGCCTACGAGACTAGCACTGTAGTGGACGACCTGGACGAGGATGACTTGCTGGTGCCGAATA
GCACCGATAGCGACTACCAGCCCATCGAGCGCTGCCGCAAAGCTAAGGTGCGTAAAACGCGGATGACTAA
ACGTGGACGTGGCCGACCTCGCGGTGCTAGCTCCGGACACCCACGCAGTTTTAGCGAGGAGCGTCCGCCT
GTTCAAGCTAGCTTCAAATCATCTCCCGAAGTATCCTCCACGAACATTATGTGCGAAATCTGCGGCAATA
TCTACTCCAAGCGAGCCGCTCTCAACATTCATATGCGTCGTCATATGGCCGAGAAACCATTTAAATGCGA
AATATGCAGCAAATCCTTCGCGGGTCCATCCGAGCTAAATCGCCATATCCGCGTTCACACGGGCGAGAAA
CCATTCTTGTGTAAATATTGCAACCGCTCGTTTGCGGATCGCAGCTCCAATATTCGTCATGAAAGAACAC
ACACAAACGAGCGACCTTTCACTTGCTCCACATGCGGCAAGGCATTCTCCTACTCTAACGTGCTAAAAAA
CCATATGCTCACCCACACGGGCGAGAAGCCTTTTCTCTGTCGAGTCTGCAATAAGACCTTTTCCCGCAAG
CACCAGTTGGATCAGCATTTGGGCACCATGACCCACCAACAGACTGTAATACACCACAAAAACGAACGGA
CGGGGCGCTAT
