>Addgene plasmid #34254 | KHBD00099 | addgene partial sequence | sequence record 41886 | M13-Rev 5'-CAGGAAACAGCTATGACC-3'
TTTATTTTGACTGATAGTGACCTGTTCGTTGCAACAAATTGATAAGCAATGCTTTCTTATAATGCCAACT
TTGTACAAGAAAGTTGGCAAATAGCGCCCCGTCCGTTCGTTTTTGTGGTGTATTACAGTCTGTTGGTGGG
TCATGGTGCCCAAATGCTGATCCAACTGGTGCTTGCGGGAAAAGGTCTTATTGCAGACTCGACAGAGAAA
AGGCTTCTCGCCCGTGTGGGTGAGCATATGGTTTTTTAGCACGTTAGAGTAGGAGAATGCCTTGCCGCAT
GTGGAGCAAGTGAAAGGTCGCTCGTTTGTGTGTGTTCTTTCATGACGAATATTGGAGCTGCGATCCGCAA
ACGAGCGGTTGCAATATTTACACAAGAATGGTTTCTCGCCCGTGTGAACGCGGATATGGCGATTTAGCTC
GGATGGACCCGCGAAGGATTTGCTGCATATTTCGCATTTAAATGGTTTCTCGGCCATATGACGACGCATA
TGAATGTTGAGAGCGGCTCGCTTGGAGTAGATATTGCCGCAGATTTCGCACATAATGTTCGTGGAGGATA
CTTCGGGAGATGATTTGAAGCTAGCTTGAACAGGCGGACGCTCCTCGCTAAAACTGCGTGGGTGTCCGGA
GCTAGCACCGCGAGGTCGGCCACGTCCACGTTTAGTCATCCGCGTTTTACGCACCTTAGCTTTGCGGCAG
CGCTCGATGGGCTGGTAGTCGCTATCGGTGCTATTCGGCACCAGCAAGTCATCCTCGTCCAGGTCGTCCA
