[The description below was written by a language model from this plasmid's Addgene catalogue record.]
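Description:
KHBD00099 is a Gateway clone built in the pDONR221 backbone that carries the open reading frame of the Drosophila melanogaster gene CG14711 (FBgn0037922). The insert is listed as 1131 bp in a backbone of about 2.5 kb once the donor cassette has been replaced. It was introduced by Gateway recombination, so although the catalogue classifies the plasmid as a donor vector, it functions in practice as an entry clone, with the ORF expected to be flanked by attL-type recombination sites. The plasmid is maintained at high copy number in standard E. coli cloning strains and is selected with kanamycin. M13 forward and reverse priming sites on either side of the insert allow sequence verification. No feature table accompanies the record, so individual elements of the backbone cannot be confirmed beyond what the catalogue fields state.

The construct contains no promoter for expressing the insert, and none is recorded. It is a shuttle intermediate rather than an expression plasmid. The depositor notes that ORFs in this collection were cloned open-ended, without a stop codon. After an LR reaction into a suitable destination vector, the coding sequence can therefore be read through into a C-terminal tag or fusion partner, and N-terminal fusions are also possible. The clone belongs to a collection generated for automated protein–DNA interaction screening of Drosophila regulatory elements. This suggests its typical use is transfer of CG14711 into destination vectors for such interaction assays, though the record does not describe the function of the gene product or name specific destination vectors.
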