Addgene plasmid #34254: KHBD00099
Depositing lab: Bart Deplancke. Depositing organization: Swiss Federal Institute of Technology (EPFL). Publication: Automated protein-DNA interaction screening of Drosophila regulatory elements. Korneel Hens, Jean-Daniel Feuz, Alina Isakova, Antonina Lagovitina, Andreas Massouras, Julien Bryois, Patrick Callaerts, Susan E. Celniker, Bart Deplancke. Nat Methods. 2011 Oct 30;8(12):1065-70. 10.1038/nmeth.1763 PubMed 22037703.
Backbone
  Vector backbone: pDONR221
  Backbone manufacturer: Invitrogen
  Backbone size w/o insert (bp): 2536
  Vector type: Gateway Donor Vector
Growth in bacteria
  Bacterial resistance: Kanamycin, 50 μg/mL
  Growth temperature: 37°C
  Growth strain: DH5alpha
  Copy number: High Copy
Gene/Insert
  Gene/Insert name: CG14711 (alt names: FBgn0037922; CG14711)
  Species: D. melanogaster (fly)
  Insert size (bp): 1131
  Entrez Gene: CG14711 (a.k.a. Dmel_CG14711, Dmel\CG14711)
  Cloning method: Gateway Cloning
  Sequencing primers: 5′ M13F; 3′ M13R
Terms and licenses: Academic/Nonprofit Terms; Industry Terms: Not Available to Industry
Depositor comments: Please note that the ORFs in this collection were cloned open-ended (without a stop codon).
How to cite: KHBD00099 was a gift from Bart Deplancke (Addgene plasmid # 34254 ; http://n2t.net/addgene:34254 ; RRID:Addgene_34254)
